>Addgene plasmid #121195 | pMK394 (mAID-Nluc-Neo) | depositor full sequence | sequence record 230645 | pMK394 (mAID-Nluc-Neo) sequence 5926 bps
CTG
[124 nt withheld, positions 4-127]
C
[91 nt withheld, positions 129-219]
A
[49 nt withheld, positions 221-269]
CCTTTGACGTTGGAGTCCACGTTCTTT
[37 nt withheld, positions 297-333]
ACCCTATCTCGGTCTATTCTTTTGATTTATAAGGGATTTTGCCGATTTCGGCCTATTGGTTAAAAAATGA
GCTGATTTAACAAAAATTTAACGCGAATTTTAACAAAATATTAACGCTTACAATTTCCATTCGCCATTCA
GGCTGCGCAACTGTTGGGAAGGGCGATCGGTGCGGGCCTCTTCGCTATTACGCCAGCTGGCGAAAGGGGG
ATGTGCTGCAAGGCGATTAAGTTGGGTAACGCCAGGGTTTTCCCAGTCACGACGTTGTAAAACGACGGCC
AGTGAGCGCGCGTAATACGACTCACTATAGGGCGAATTGGAGCTCCCCGGGATCCGGTGCAGGCGCCAAG
GAGAAGAGTGCTTGTCCTAAAGATCCAGCCAAACCTCCGGCCAAGGCACAAGTTGTGGGATGGCCACCGG
TGAGATCATACCGGAAGAACGTGATGGTTTCCTGCCAAAAATCAAGCGGTGGCCCGGAGGCGGCGGCGTT
CGTGAAGGTATCAATGGACGGAGCACCGTACTTGAGGAAAATCGATTTGAGGATGTATAAAGCTAGCATG
GTCTTCACACTCGAAGATTTCGTTGGGGACTGGCGACAGACAGCCGGCTACAACCTGGACCAAGTCCTTG
AACAGGGAGGTGTGTCCAGTTTGTTTCAGAATCTCGGGGTGTCCGTAACTCCGATCCAAAGGATTGTCCT
GAGCGGTGAAAATGGGCTGAAGATCGACATCCATGTCATCATCCCGTATGAAGGTCTGAGCGGCGACCAA
ATGGGCCAGATCGAAAAAATTTTTAAGGTGGTGTACCCTGTGGATGATCATCACTTTAAGGTGATCCTGC
ACTATGGCACACTGGTAATCGACGGGGTTACGCCGAACATGATCGACTATTTCGGACGGCCGTATGAAGG
CATCGCCGTGTTCGACGGCAAAAAGATCACTGTAACAGGGACCCTGTGGAACGGCAACAAAATTATCGAC
GAGCGCCTGATCAACCCCGACGGCTCCCTGCTGTTCCGAGTAACCATCAACGGAGTGACCGGCTGGCGGC
TGTGCGAACGCATTCTGGCGTAAGCGGCCGCTCGAGTCTAGATAACTGATCATAATCAGCCATACCACAT
TTGTAGAGGTTTTACTTGCTTTAAAAAACCTCCCACACCTCCCCCTGAACCTGAAACATAAAATGAATGC
AATTGTTGTTGTTAACTTGTTTATTGCAGCTTATAATGGTTACAAATAAAGCAATAGCATCACAAATTTC
ACAAATAAAGCATTTTTTTCACTGCATTCTAGTTGTGGTTTGTCCAAACTCATCAATGTATCTTAACGCG
TAAATTGTAAGCGTTAATATTTTGTTAAAATTCGCGTTAAATTTTTGTTAAATCAGCTCATTTTTTAACC
AATAGGCCGAAATCGGCAAAATCCCTTATAAATCAAAAGAATAGACCGAGATAGGGT
[37 nt withheld, positions 1791-1827]
AAAGAACGTGGACTCCAACGTCAAAGG
[49 nt withheld, positions 1855-1903]
T
[91 nt withheld, positions 1905-1995]
G
[124 nt withheld, positions 1997-2120]
CAGGTGGCACTTTTCGGGGAAATGTGCGCGGAACCCCTATTTGTTTATTTTTCTAAATACATTCAAATAT
GTATCCGCTCATGAGACAATAACCCTGATAAATGCTTCAATAATATTGAAAAAGGAAGAGTCCTGAGGCG
GAAAGAACCAGCTGTGGAATGTGTGTCAGTTAGGGTGTGGAAAGTCCCCAGGCTCCCCAGCAGGCAGAAG
TATGCAAAGCATGCATCTCAATTAGTCAGCAACCAGGTGTGGAAAGTCCCCAGGCTCCCCAGCAGGCAGA
AGTATGCAAAGCATGCATCTCAATTAGTCAGCAACCATAGTCCCGCCCCTAACTCCGCCCATCCCGCCCC
TAACTCCGCCCAGTTCCGCCCATTCTCCGCCCCATGGCTGACTAATTTTTTTTATTTATGCAGAGGCCGA
GGCCGCCTCGGCCTCTGAGCTATTCCAGAAGTAGTGAGGAGGCTTTTTTGGAGGCCTAGGCTTTTGCAAA
GATCGATCAAGAGACAGGATGAGGATCGTTTCGCATGATTGAACAAGATGGATTGCACGCAGGTTCTCCG
GCCGCTTGGGTGGAGAGGCTATTCGGCTATGACTGGGCACAACAGACAATCGGCTGCTCTGATGCCGCCG
TGTTCCGGCTGTCAGCGCAGGGGCGCCCGGTTCTTTTTGTCAAGACCGACCTGTCCGGTGCCCTGAATGA
ACTGCAAGACGAGGCAGCGCGGCTATCGTGGCTGGCCACGACGGGCGTTCCTTGCGCAGCTGTGCTCGAC
GTTGTCACTGAAGCGGGAAGGGACTGGCTGCTATTGGGCGAAGTGCCGGGGCAGGATCTCCTGTCATCTC
ACCTTGCTCCTGCCGAGAAAGTATCCATCATGGCTGATGCAATGCGGCGGCTGCATACGCTTGATCCGGC
TACCTGCCCATTCGACCACCAAGCGAAACATCGCATCGAGCGAGCACGTACTCGGATGGAAGCCGGTCTT
GTCGATCAGGATGATCTGGACGAAGAGCATCAGGGGCTCGCGCCAGCCGAACTGTTCGCCAGGCTCAAGG
CGAGCATGCCCGACGGCGAGGATCTCGTCGTGACCCATGGCGATGCCTGCTTGCCGAATATCATGGTGGA
AAATGGCCGCTTTTCTGGATTCATCGACTGTGGCCGGCTGGGTGTGGCGGACCGCTATCAGGACATAGCG
TTGGCTACCCGTGATATTGCTGAAGAGCTTGGCGGCGAATGGGCTGACCGCTTCCTCGTGCTTTACGGTA
TCGCCGCTCCCGATTCGCAGCGCATCGCCTTCTATCGCCTTCTTGACGAGTTCTTCTGAGCGGGACTCTG
GGGTTCGAAATGACCGACCAAGCGACGCCCAACCTGCCATCACGAGATTTCGATTCCACCGCCGCCTTCT
ATGAAAGGTTGGGCTTCGGAATCGTTTTCCGGGACGCCGGCTGGATGATCCTCCAGCGCGGGGATCTCAT
GCTGGAGTTCTTCGCCCACCCTAGGGGGAGGCTAACTGAAACACGGAAGGAGACAATACCGGAAGGAACC
CGCGCTATGACGGCAATAAAAAGACAGAATAAAACGCACGGTGTTGGGTCGTTGGATCCGGTACCCAGCT
TTTGTTCCCTTTAGTGAGGGTTAATTGCGCGCTTGGCGTAATCATGGTCATAGCTGTTTCCTGTGTGAAA
TTGTTATCCGCTCACAATTCCACACAACATACGAGCCGGAAGCATAAAGTGTAAAGCCTGGGGTGCCTAA
TGAGTGAGCTAACTCACATTAATTGCGTTGCGCTCACTGCCCGCTTTCCAGTCGGGAAACCTGTCGTGCC
AGCTGCATTAATGAATCGGCCAACGCGCGGGGAGAGGCGGTTTGCGTATTGGGCGCTCTTCCGCTTCCTC
GCTCACTGACTCGCTGCGCTCGGTCGTTCGGCTGCGGCGAGCGGTATCAGCTCACTCAAAGGCGGTAATA
CGGTTATCCACAGAATCAGGGGATAACGCAGGAAAGAACATGTGAGCAAAAGGCCAGCAAAAGGCCAGGA
ACCGTAAAAAGGCCGCGTTGCTGGCGTTTTTCCATAGGCTCCGCCCCCCTGACGAGCATCACAAAAATCG
ACGCTCAAGTCAGAGGTGGCGAAACCCGACAGGACTATAAAGATACCAGGCGTTTCCCCCTGGAAGCTCC
CTCGTGCGCTCTCCTGTTCCGACCCTGCCGCTTACCGGATACCTGTCCGCCTTTCTCCCTTCGGGAAGCG
TGGCGCTTTCTCATAGCTCACGCTGTAGGTATCTCAGTTCGGTGTAGGTCGTTCGCTCCAAGCTGGGCTG
TGTGCACGAACCCCCCGTTCAGCCCGACCGCTGCGCCTTATCCGGTAACTATCGTCTTGAGTCCAACCCG
GTAAGACACGACTTATCGCCACTGGCAGCAGCCACTGGTAACAGGATTAGCAGAGCGAGGTATGTAGGCG
GTGCTACAGAGTTCTTGAAGTGGTGGCCTAACTACGGCTACACTAGAAGGACAGTATTTGGTATCTGCGC
TCTGCTGAAGCCAGTTACCTTCGGAAAAAGAGTTGGTAGCTCTTGATCCGGCAAACAAACCACCGCTGGT
AGCGGTGGTTTTTTTGTTTGCAAGCAGCAGATTACGCGCAGAAAAAAAGGATCTCAAGAAGATCCTTTGA
TCTTTTCTACGGGGTCTGACGCTCAGTGGAACGAAAACTCACGTTAAGGGATTTTGGTCATGAGATTATC
AAAAAGGATCTTCACCTAGATCCTTTTAAATTAAAAATGAAGTTTTAAATCAATCTAAAGTATATATGAG
TAAACTTGGTCTGACAGTTACCAATGCTTAATCAGTGAGGCACCTATCTCAGCGATCTGTCTATTTCGTT
CATCCATAGTTGCCTGACTCCCCGTCGTGTAGATAACTACGATACGGGAGGGCTTACCATCTGGCCCCAG
TGCTGCAATGATACCGCGAGACCCACGCTCACCGGCTCCAGATTTATCAGCAATAAACCAGCCAGCCGGA
AGGGCCGAGCGCAGAAGTGGTCCTGCAACTTTATCCGCCTCCATCCAGTCTATTAATTGTTGCCGGGAAG
CTAGAGTAAGTAGTTCGCCAGTTAATAGTTTGCGCAACGTTGTTGCCATTGCTACAGGCATCGTGGTGTC
ACGCTCGTCGTTTGGTATGGCTTCATTCAGCTCCGGTTCCCAACGATCAAGGCGAGTTACATGATCCCCC
ATGTTGTGCAAAAAAGCGGTTAGCTCCTTCGGTCCTCCGATCGTTGTCAGAAGTAAGTTGGCCGCAGTGT
TATCACTCATGGTTATGGCAGCACTGCATAATTCTCTTACTGTCATGCCATCCGTAAGATGCTTTTCTGT
GACTGGTGAGTACTCAACCAAGTCATTCTGAGAATAGTGTATGCGGCGACCGAGTTGCTCTTGCCCGGCG
TCAATACGGGATAATACCGCGCCACATAGCAGAACTTTAAAAGTGCTCATCATTGGAAAACGTTCTTCGG
GGCGAAAACTCTCAAGGATCTTACCGCTGTTGAGATCCAGTTCGATGTAACCCACTCGTGCACCCAACTG
ATCTTCAGCATCTTTTACTTTCACCAGCGTTTCTGGGTGAGCAAAAACAGGAAGGCAAAATGCCGCAAAA
AAGGGAATAAGGGCGACACGGAAATGTTGAATACTCATACTCTTCCTTTTTCAATATTATTGAAGCATTT
ATCAGGGTTATTGTCTCATGAGCGGATACATATTTGAATGTATTTAGAAAAATAAACAAATAGGGGTTCC
GCGCACATTTCCCCGAAAAGTGCCAC
Features (pLannotate 1.2.2; 21 found; start..end, strand, type, name):
      4..432     +  rep_origin     f1 ori (sequence partly withheld): f1 bacteriophage origin of replication; arrow indicates direction of (+) strand synthesis
    463..618     -  CDS            lacZα (fragment): LacZα fragment of β-galactosidase; lacZ fragment
    626..644     +  promoter       T7 promoter: promoter for bacteriophage T7 RNA polymerase
    681..884     +  CDS            mini-AID: minimal degron from the auxin-responsive IAA17 protein of Arabidopsis thaliana (Kubota et al., 2013) acts as an auxin-inducible degron (AID) in the presence of TIR1
    891..1406    +  CDS            Nluc: NanoLuc® luciferase human codon-optimized
   1430..1514    +  CDS            large T antigen (fragment): large T antigen from SV40 (simian virus 40)
   1537..1658    +  polyA_signal   SV40 poly(A) signal: SV40 polyadenylation signal
   1692..2120    -  rep_origin     f1 ori (sequence partly withheld): f1 bacteriophage origin of replication; arrow indicates direction of (+) strand synthesis
   2147..2251    +  promoter       AmpR promoter: bla
   2253..2610    +  promoter       SV40 promoter: SV40 enhancer and early promoter
   2645..3439    +  CDS            NeoR/KanR: aminoglycoside phosphotransferase from Tn5; aph(3')-II (or nptII); confers resistance to neomycin, kanamycin, and G418 (Geneticin®)
   3460..3612    +  CDS            ble (fragment): BLE_KLEPN - Experimental evidence at protein level: Swiss-Prot protein existence level 1. Binding protein with a strong affinity to the bleomycin family of antibiotics. Binds to CL990; an antimitotic-antibiotic compound. From Klebsiella pneumoniae.
   3671..3713    +  polyA_signal   HSV TK poly(A) signal (fragment): herpes simplex virus thymidine kinase polyadenylation signal (Cole and Stacy, 1985)
   3738..3756    -  promoter       T3 promoter: promoter for bacteriophage T3 RNA polymerase
   3801..3817    -  protein_bind   lac operator: The lac repressor binds to the lac operator to inhibit transcription in E. coli. This inhibition can be relieved by adding lactose or isopropyl-β-D-thiogalactopyranoside (IPTG). lac repressor encoded by lacI
   3825..3855    -  promoter       lac promoter: promoter for the E. coli lac operon
   3870..3891    -  protein_bind   CAP binding site: CAP binding activates transcription in the presence of cAMP. E. coli catabolite activator protein
   3904..3996    -  CDS            lacI (fragment): lac repressor; lacI; The lac repressor binds to the lac operator to inhibit transcription in E. coli. This inhibition can be relieved by adding lactose or isopropyl-β-D-thiogalactopyranoside (IPTG).
   4179..4767    -  rep_origin     ori: high-copy-number ColE1/pMB1/pBR322/pUC origin of replication
   4938..5798    -  CDS            AmpR: β-lactamase; bla; confers resistance to ampicillin, carbenicillin, and related antibiotics
   5799..5903    -  promoter       AmpR promoter: bla
