>Addgene plasmid #121195 | pMK394 (mAID-Nluc-Neo) | addgene full sequence | sequence record 234604 | Addgene NGS Result
CTG
[124 nt withheld, positions 4-127]
C
[91 nt withheld, positions 129-219]
A
[49 nt withheld, positions 221-269]
CCTTTGACGTTGGAGTCCACGTTCTTT
[37 nt withheld, positions 297-333]
ACCCTATCTCGGTCTATTCTTTTGATTTATAAGGGATTTTGCCGATTTCGGCCTATTGGTTAAAAAATGA
GCTGATTTAACAAAAATTTAACGCGAATTTTAACAAAATATTAACGCTTACAATTTCCATTCGCCATTCA
GGCTGCGCAACTGTTGGGAAGGGCGATCGGTGCGGGCCTCTTCGCTATTACGCCAGCTGGCGAAAGGGGG
ATGTGCTGCAAGGCGATTAAGTTGGGTAACGCCAGGGTTTTCCCAGTCACGACGTTGTAAAACGACGGCC
AGTGAGCGCGCGTAATACGACTCACTATAGGGCGAATTGGAGCTCCCCGGGATCCGGTGCAGGCGCCAAG
GAGAAGAGTGCTTGTCCTAAAGATCCAGCCAAACCTCCGGCCAAGGCACAAGTTGTGGGATGGCCACCGG
TGAGATCATACCGGAAGAACGTGATGGTTTCCTGCCAAAAATCAAGCGGTGGCCCGGAGGCGGCGGCGTT
CGTGAAGGTATCAATGGACGGAGCACCGTACTTGAGGAAAATCGATTTGAGGATGTATAAAGCTAGCATG
GTCTTCACACTCGAAGATTTCGTTGGGGACTGGCGACAGACAGCCGGCTACAACCTGGACCAAGTCCTTG
AACAGGGAGGTGTGTCCAGTTTGTTTCAGAATCTCGGGGTGTCCGTAACTCCGATCCAAAGGATTGTCCT
GAGCGGTGAAAATGGGCTGAAGATCGACATCCATGTCATCATCCCGTATGAAGGTCTGAGCGGCGACCAA
ATGGGCCAGATCGAAAAAATTTTTAAGGTGGTGTACCCTGTGGATGATCATCACTTTAAGGTGATCCTGC
ACTATGGCACACTGGTAATCGACGGGGTTACGCCGAACATGATCGACTATTTCGGACGGCCGTATGAAGG
CATCGCCGTGTTCGACGGCAAAAAGATCACTGTAACAGGGACCCTGTGGAACGGCAACAAAATTATCGAC
GAGCGCCTGATCAACCCCGACGGCTCCCTGCTGTTCCGAGTAACCATCAACGGAGTGACCGGCTGGCGGC
TGTGCGAACGCATTCTGGCGTAAGCGGCCGCTCGAGTCTAGATAACTGATCATAATCAGCCATACCACAT
TTGTAGAGGTTTTACTTGCTTTAAAAAACCTCCCACACCTCCCCCTGAACCTGAAACATAAAATGAATGC
AATTGTTGTTGTTAACTTGTTTATTGCAGCTTATAATGGTTACAAATAAAGCAATAGCATCACAAATTTC
ACAAATAAAGCATTTTTTTCACTGCATTCTAGTTGTGGTTTGTCCAAACTCATCAATGTATCTTAACGCG
TAAATTGTAAGCGTTAATATTTTGTTAAAATTCGCGTTAAATTTTTGTTAAATCAGCTCATTTTTTAACC
AATAGGCCGAAATCGGCAAAATCCCTTATAAATCAAAAGAATAGACCGAGATAGGGT
[37 nt withheld, positions 1791-1827]
AAAGAACGTGGACTCCAACGTCAAAGG
[49 nt withheld, positions 1855-1903]
T
[91 nt withheld, positions 1905-1995]
G
[124 nt withheld, positions 1997-2120]
CAGGTGGCACTTTTCGGGGAAATGTGCGCGGAACCCCTATTTGTTTATTTTTCTAAATACATTCAAATAT
GTATCCGCTCATGAGACAATAACCCTGATAAATGCTTCAATAATATTGAAAAAGGAAGAGTCCTGAGGCG
GAAAGAACCAGCTGTGGAATGTGTGTCAGTTAGGGTGTGGAAAGTCCCCAGGCTCCCCAGCAGGCAGAAG
TATGCAAAGCATGCATCTCAATTAGTCAGCAACCAGGTGTGGAAAGTCCCCAGGCTCCCCAGCAGGCAGA
AGTATGCAAAGCATGCATCTCAATTAGTCAGCAACCATAGTCCCGCCCCTAACTCCGCCCATCCCGCCCC
TAACTCCGCCCAGTTCCGCCCATTCTCCGCCCCATGGCTGACTAATTTTTTTTATTTATGCAGAGGCCGA
GGCCGCCTCGGCCTCTGAGCTATTCCAGAAGTAGTGAGGAGGCTTTTTTGGAGGCCTAGGCTTTTGCAAA
GATCGATCAAGAGACAGGATGAGGATCGTTTCGCATGATTGAACAAGATGGATTGCACGCAGGTTCTCCG
GCCGCTTGGGTGGAGAGGCTATTCGGCTATGACTGGGCACAACAGACAATCGGCTGCTCTGATGCCGCCG
TGTTCCGGCTGTCAGCGCAGGGGCGCCCGGTTCTTTTTGTCAAGACCGACCTGTCCGGTGCCCTGAATGA
ACTGCAAGACGAGGCAGCGCGGCTATCGTGGCTGGCCACGACGGGCGTTCCTTGCGCAGCTGTGCTCGAC
GTTGTCACTGAAGCGGGAAGGGACTGGCTGCTATTGGGCGAAGTGCCGGGGCAGGATCTCCTGTCATCTC
ACCTTGCTCCTGCCGAGAAAGTATCCATCATGGCTGATGCAATGCGGCGGCTGCATACGCTTGATCCGGC
TACCTGCCCATTCGACCACCAAGCGAAACATCGCATCGAGCGAGCACGTACTCGGATGGAAGCCGGTCTT
GTCGATCAGGATGATCTGGACGAAGAGCATCAGGGGCTCGCGCCAGCCGAACTGTTCGCCAGGCTCAAGG
CGAGCATGCCCGACGGCGAGGATCTCGTCGTGACCCATGGCGATGCCTGCTTGCCGAATATCATGGTGGA
AAATGGCCGCTTTTCTGGATTCATCGACTGTGGCCGGCTGGGTGTGGCGGACCGCTATCAGGACATAGCG
TTGGCTACCCGTGATATTGCTGAAGAGCTTGGCGGCGAATGGGCTGACCGCTTCCTCGTGCTTTACGGTA
TCGCCGCTCCCGATTCGCAGCGCATCGCCTTCTATCGCCTTCTTGACGAGTTCTTCTGAGCGGGACTCTG
GGGTTCGAAATGACCGACCAAGCGACGCCCAACCTGCCATCACGAGATTTCGATTCCACCGCCGCCTTCT
ATGAAAGGTTGGGCTTCGGAATCGTTTTCCGGGACGCCGGCTGGATGATCCTCCAGCGCGGGGATCTCAT
GCTGGAGTTCTTCGCCCACCCTAGGGGGAGGCTAACTGAAACACGGAAGGAGACAATACCGGAAGGAACC
CGCGCTATGACGGCAATAAAAAGACAGAATAAAACGCACGGTGTTGGGTCGTTGGATCCGGTACCCAGCT
TTTGTTCCCTTTAGTGAGGGTTAATTGCGCGCTTGGCGTAATCATGGTCATAGCTGTTTCCTGTGTGAAA
TTGTTATCCGCTCACAATTCCACACAACATACGAGCCGGAAGCATAAAGTGTAAAGCCTGGGGTGCCTAA
TGAGTGAGCTAACTCACATTAATTGCGTTGCGCTCACTGCCCGCTTTCCAGTCGGGAAACCTGTCGTGCC
AGCTGCATTAATGAATCGGCCAACGCGCGGGGAGAGGCGGTTTGCGTATTGGGCGCTCTTCCGCTTCCTC
GCTCACTGACTCGCTGCGCTCGGTCGTTCGGCTGCGGCGAGCGGTATCAGCTCACTCAAAGGCGGTAATA
CGGTTATCCACAGAATCAGGGGATAACGCAGGAAAGAACATGTGAGCAAAAGGCCAGCAAAAGGCCAGGA
ACCGTAAAAAGGCCGCGTTGCTGGCGTTTTTCCATAGGCTCCGCCCCCCTGACGAGCATCACAAAAATCG
ACGCTCAAGTCAGAGGTGGCGAAACCCGACAGGACTATAAAGATACCAGGCGTTTCCCCCTGGAAGCTCC
CTCGTGCGCTCTCCTGTTCCGACCCTGCCGCTTACCGGATACCTGTCCGCCTTTCTCCCTTCGGGAAGCG
TGGCGCTTTCTCATAGCTCACGCTGTAGGTATCTCAGTTCGGTGTAGGTCGTTCGCTCCAAGCTGGGCTG
TGTGCACGAACCCCCCGTTCAGCCCGACCGCTGCGCCTTATCCGGTAACTATCGTCTTGAGTCCAACCCG
GTAAGACACGACTTATCGCCACTGGCAGCAGCCACTGGTAACAGGATTAGCAGAGCGAGGTATGTAGGCG
GTGCTACAGAGTTCTTGAAGTGGTGGCCTAACTACGGCTACACTAGAAGAACAGTATTTGGTATCTGCGC
TCTGCTGAAGCCAGTTACCTTCGGAAAAAGAGTTGGTAGCTCTTGATCCGGCAAACAAACCACCGCTGGT
AGCGGTGGTTTTTTTGTTTGCAAGCAGCAGATTACGCGCAGAAAAAAAGGATCTCAAGAAGATCCTTTGA
TCTTTTCTACGGGGTCTGACGCTCAGTGGAACGAAAACTCACGTTAAGGGATTTTGGTCATGAGATTATC
AAAAAGGATCTTCACCTAGATCCTTTTAAATTAAAAATGAAGTTTTAAATCAATCTAAAGTATATATGAG
TAAACTTGGTCTGACAGTTACCAATGCTTAATCAGTGAGGCACCTATCTCAGCGATCTGTCTATTTCGTT
CATCCATAGTTGCCTGACTCCCCGTCGTGTAGATAACTACGATACGGGAGGGCTTACCATCTGGCCCCAG
TGCTGCAATGATACCGCGAGACCCACGCTCACCGGCTCCAGATTTATCAGCAATAAACCAGCCAGCCGGA
AGGGCCGAGCGCAGAAGTGGTCCTGCAACTTTATCCGCCTCCATCCAGTCTATTAATTGTTGCCGGGAAG
CTAGAGTAAGTAGTTCGCCAGTTAATAGTTTGCGCAACGTTGTTGCCATTGCTACAGGCATCGTGGTGTC
ACGCTCGTCGTTTGGTATGGCTTCATTCAGCTCCGGTTCCCAACGATCAAGGCGAGTTACATGATCCCCC
ATGTTGTGCAAAAAAGCGGTTAGCTCCTTCGGTCCTCCGATCGTTGTCAGAAGTAAGTTGGCCGCAGTGT
TATCACTCATGGTTATGGCAGCACTGCATAATTCTCTTACTGTCATGCCATCCGTAAGATGCTTTTCTGT
GACTGGTGAGTACTCAACCAAGTCATTCTGAGAATAGTGTATGCGGCGACCGAGTTGCTCTTGCCCGGCG
TCAATACGGGATAATACCGCGCCACATAGCAGAACTTTAAAAGTGCTCATCATTGGAAAACGTTCTTCGG
GGCGAAAACTCTCAAGGATCTTACCGCTGTTGAGATCCAGTTCGATGTAACCCACTCGTGCACCCAACTG
ATCTTCAGCATCTTTTACTTTCACCAGCGTTTCTGGGTGAGCAAAAACAGGAAGGCAAAATGCCGCAAAA
AAGGGAATAAGGGCGACACGGAAATGTTGAATACTCATACTCTTCCTTTTTCAATATTATTGAAGCATTT
ATCAGGGTTATTGTCTCATGAGCGGATACATATTTGAATGTATTTAGAAAAATAAACAAATAGGGGTTCC
GCGCACATTTCCCCGAAAAGTGCCAC
Features (pLannotate 1.2.2; 21 found; start..end, strand, type, name):
      4..432     +  rep_origin     f1 ori (sequence partly withheld): f1 bacteriophage origin of replication; arrow indicates direction of (+) strand synthesis
    463..618     -  CDS            lacZα (fragment): LacZα fragment of β-galactosidase; lacZ fragment
    626..644     +  promoter       T7 promoter: promoter for bacteriophage T7 RNA polymerase
    681..884     +  CDS            mini-AID: minimal degron from the auxin-responsive IAA17 protein of Arabidopsis thaliana (Kubota et al., 2013) acts as an auxin-inducible degron (AID) in the presence of TIR1
    891..1406    +  CDS            Nluc: NanoLuc® luciferase human codon-optimized
   1430..1514    +  CDS            large T antigen (fragment): large T antigen from SV40 (simian virus 40)
   1537..1658    +  polyA_signal   SV40 poly(A) signal: SV40 polyadenylation signal
   1692..2120    -  rep_origin     f1 ori (sequence partly withheld): f1 bacteriophage origin of replication; arrow indicates direction of (+) strand synthesis
   2147..2251    +  promoter       AmpR promoter: bla
   2253..2610    +  promoter       SV40 promoter: SV40 enhancer and early promoter
   2645..3439    +  CDS            NeoR/KanR: aminoglycoside phosphotransferase from Tn5; aph(3')-II (or nptII); confers resistance to neomycin, kanamycin, and G418 (Geneticin®)
   3460..3612    +  CDS            ble (fragment): BLE_KLEPN - Experimental evidence at protein level: Swiss-Prot protein existence level 1. Binding protein with a strong affinity to the bleomycin family of antibiotics. Binds to CL990; an antimitotic-antibiotic compound. From Klebsiella pneumoniae.
   3671..3713    +  polyA_signal   HSV TK poly(A) signal (fragment): herpes simplex virus thymidine kinase polyadenylation signal (Cole and Stacy, 1985)
   3738..3756    -  promoter       T3 promoter: promoter for bacteriophage T3 RNA polymerase
   3801..3817    -  protein_bind   lac operator: The lac repressor binds to the lac operator to inhibit transcription in E. coli. This inhibition can be relieved by adding lactose or isopropyl-β-D-thiogalactopyranoside (IPTG). lac repressor encoded by lacI
   3825..3855    -  promoter       lac promoter: promoter for the E. coli lac operon
   3870..3891    -  protein_bind   CAP binding site: CAP binding activates transcription in the presence of cAMP. E. coli catabolite activator protein
   3904..3996    -  CDS            lacI (fragment): lac repressor; lacI; The lac repressor binds to the lac operator to inhibit transcription in E. coli. This inhibition can be relieved by adding lactose or isopropyl-β-D-thiogalactopyranoside (IPTG).
   4179..4767    -  rep_origin     ori: high-copy-number ColE1/pMB1/pBR322/pUC origin of replication
   4938..5798    -  CDS            AmpR: β-lactamase; bla; confers resistance to ampicillin, carbenicillin, and related antibiotics
   5799..5903    -  promoter       AmpR promoter: bla
