[The description below was written by a language model from this plasmid's Addgene catalogue record and pLannotate feature annotations shown in this document.]
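Description:
pMK394 (mAID-Nluc-Neo) is a pBluescript-based cassette plasmid of about 5.9 kb that supplies the tag-and-marker module for C-terminal tagging of genes with an auxin-inducible degron. It is catalogued under the CRISPR vector type, but the feature table shows no Cas9 or guide RNA elements. This fits a role as a template or donor backbone for genome-editing-mediated knock-in rather than as a nuclease vector, though the record does not spell out the workflow. In E. coli it is maintained at high copy from a ColE1/pUC-type origin and selected with ampicillin through the β-lactamase gene. Other pBluescript remnants are present, including an f1 origin, lacZα and lac promoter/operator fragments, and flanking T7 and T3 promoters.

The synthetic insert begins with mini-AID, the minimal degron from Arabidopsis IAA17, which directs auxin-dependent degradation of a fused protein in cells expressing TIR1. It is followed almost immediately by human codon-optimised NanoLuc luciferase, so a tagged protein would carry both a degron and a luminescent reporter for following its abundance. No promoter suited to mammalian expression lies upstream of mAID-Nluc, as expected for a tag meant to be fused in frame to the end of an endogenous coding sequence. An SV40 poly(A) signal terminates this unit.

Downstream is a separate selection cassette in which the SV40 enhancer/early promoter drives NeoR/KanR, ending in an HSV TK poly(A) fragment, allowing G418 selection of cells that have integrated the cassette. A second f1 origin and a second AmpR promoter sit just upstream of this cassette, apparently carried over from its source vector. No homology arms are annotated, so these would have to be provided for each target gene. The cloning sites are recorded as unknown.
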