Addgene plasmid #121195: pMK394 (mAID-Nluc-Neo)
Purpose: C-terminal tagging
Depositing lab: Masato Kanemaki. Depositing organization: National Institute of Genetics. Publication: Generation of conditional auxin-inducible degron (AID) cells and tight control of degron-fused proteins using the degradation inhibitor auxinole. Yesbolatova A, Natsume T, Hayashi KI, Kanemaki MT. Methods. 2019 Apr 23. pii: S1046-2023(18)30331-1. doi: 10.1016/j.ymeth.2019.04.010. PubMed 31026591.
Backbone
  Vector backbone: pBluescript
  Vector type: CRISPR
Growth in bacteria
  Bacterial resistance: Ampicillin, 100 μg/mL
  Growth temperature: 37°C
  Growth strain: DH5alpha
  Copy number: High Copy
Gene/Insert
  Gene/Insert name: mAID-Nluc-Neo
  Species: Synthetic
  Cloning method: Restriction Enzyme; 5′ cloning site Unknown (unknown if destroyed); 3′ cloning site Unknown (unknown if destroyed)
Terms and licenses: Academic/Nonprofit Terms; Industry Terms: Not Available to Industry
How to cite: pMK394 (mAID-Nluc-Neo) was a gift from Masato Kanemaki (Addgene plasmid # 121195 ; http://n2t.net/addgene:121195 ; RRID:Addgene_121195)
